Addgene plasmid #40039: pEGFP-C1 hSlp4-a C2B
Depositing lab: Fernando Martin-Belmonte. Depositing organization: Centro de Biologia Molecular Severo Ochoa. Publication: Synaptotagmin-like proteins control the formation of a single apical membrane domain in epithelial cells. Galvez-Santisteban M, Rodriguez-Fraticelli AE, Bryant DM, Vergarajauregui S, Yasuda T, Banon-Rodriguez I, Bernascone I, Datta A, Spivak N, Young K, Slim CL, Brakeman PR, Fukuda M, Mostov KE, Martin-Belmonte F. Nat Cell Biol. 2012 Jul 22. doi: 10.1038/ncb2541. PubMed 22820376.
Backbone
  Vector backbone: pEGFP-C1
  Backbone manufacturer: Clontech
  Backbone size w/o insert (bp): 4700
  Total vector size (bp): 5200
  Vector type: Mammalian Expression
  Selectable markers: Neomycin (select with G418)
Growth in bacteria
  Bacterial resistance: Kanamycin, 50 μg/mL
  Growth temperature: 37°C
  Growth strain: DH5alpha
  Copy number: High Copy
Gene/Insert
  Gene/Insert name: hSlp4-a C2B (alt names: Synaptotagmin-like protein 4-a; Slp4-a C2B; Granuphilin)
  Species: H. sapiens (human)
  Insert size (bp): 495
  Mutation: C2B domain (488-671)
  GenBank ID: NM_080737
  Entrez Gene: SYTL4 (a.k.a. SLP4)
  Promoter: CMV promoter
  Tag / fusion protein: EGFP (N terminal on backbone)
  Cloning method: Restriction Enzyme; 5′ cloning site EcoRI (not destroyed); 3′ cloning site BamHI (not destroyed)
  Sequencing primers: 5′ CATGGTCCTGCTGGAGTTCG; 3′ GATGAGTTTGGACAAACCACAAC
Resource information
  A portion of this plasmid was derived from a plasmid made by: Open Biosystems cDNA clone
Terms and licenses: Academic/Nonprofit Terms; Industry Terms: Not Available to Industry
How to cite: pEGFP-C1 hSlp4-a C2B was a gift from Fernando Martin-Belmonte (Addgene plasmid # 40039 ; http://n2t.net/addgene:40039 ; RRID:Addgene_40039)
