[The description below was written by a language model from this plasmid's Addgene catalogue record and pLannotate feature annotations shown in this document.]
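Description:
pEGFP-C1 hSlp4-a C2B is a mammalian expression plasmid built on the Clontech pEGFP-C1 backbone, about 5.2–5.3 kb in total. It is maintained in E. coli at high copy through a ColE1/pUC-type origin and also carries an f1 phage origin. One NeoR/KanR (aminoglycoside phosphotransferase) gene serves both hosts. A bacterial bla-type promoter placed just upstream of the SV40 enhancer/early promoter drives it, so it gives kanamycin resistance in bacteria and G418 resistance in transfected mammalian cells. An HSV TK polyadenylation signal terminates this cassette. The short hits to RSF ori, ble, SV40 large T antigen and bGH poly(A) are fragmentary annotations, most likely backbone remnants rather than functional elements.

The payload is an isolated domain of human synaptotagmin-like protein 4-a (SYTL4, also called Slp4-a or granuphilin). It comprises the C-terminal C2B domain, recorded as residues 488–671, and was cloned between EcoRI and BamHI sites that remain intact. The fragment sits in frame downstream of EGFP, so the CMV immediate-early enhancer and promoter drive expression of an N-terminally EGFP-tagged C2B fusion, with an SV40 poly(A) signal ending the transcript. The catalogue gives the insert as 495 bp, while the annotated SYTL4 match spans about 560 bp; the record does not explain this difference. The SYTL4 sequence was derived from a commercial cDNA clone.

The construct lets the localisation and behaviour of the C2B domain alone be followed by fluorescence in living or fixed mammalian cells. The associated publication examines how synaptotagmin-like proteins direct formation of a single apical membrane domain in epithelial cells, which suggests use in domain-mapping experiments.
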