Features (pLannotate 1.2.2; 15 found; start..end, strand, type, name):
      1..51      +  rep_origin     RSF ori (fragment): Plasmids containing the RSF 1030 origin of replication can be propagated in E. coli cells that contain additional plasmids with compatible origins.
    119..422     +  enhancer       CMV enhancer: human cytomegalovirus immediate early enhancer
    423..626     +  promoter       CMV promoter: human cytomegalovirus (CMV) immediate early promoter
    671..1387    +  CDS            EGFP: EGFP is a basic (constitutively fluorescent) green fluorescent protein published in 1996, derived from Aequorea victoria. It is reported to be a rapidly-maturing weak dimer with moderate acid sensitivity.
   1415..1975    +  CDS            SYTL4 (fragment): SYTL4_HUMAN - Experimental evidence at protein level: Swiss-Prot protein existence level 1. Modulates exocytosis of dense-core granules and secretion of hormones in the pancreas and the pituitary. Interacts with vesicles containing negatively charged phospholipids in a Ca(2+)-independent manner (By similarity). From Homo sapiens (Human).
   2001..2085    +  CDS            large T antigen (fragment): large T antigen from SV40 (simian virus 40)
   2108..2229    +  polyA_signal   SV40 poly(A) signal: SV40 polyadenylation signal
   2263..2691    -  rep_origin     f1 ori (sequence partly withheld): f1 bacteriophage origin of replication; arrow indicates direction of (+) strand synthesis
   2718..2822    +  promoter       AmpR promoter: bla
   2824..3181    +  promoter       SV40 promoter: SV40 enhancer and early promoter
   3216..4010    +  CDS            NeoR/KanR: aminoglycoside phosphotransferase from Tn5; aph(3')-II (or nptII); confers resistance to neomycin, kanamycin, and G418 (Geneticin®)
   4031..4183    +  CDS            ble (fragment): BLE_KLEPN - Experimental evidence at protein level: Swiss-Prot protein existence level 1. Binding protein with a strong affinity to the bleomycin family of antibiotics. Binds to CL990; an antimitotic-antibiotic compound. From Klebsiella pneumoniae.
   4242..4289    +  polyA_signal   HSV TK poly(A) signal: herpes simplex virus thymidine kinase polyadenylation signal (Cole and Stacy, 1985)
   4380..4396    -  polyA_signal   bGH poly(A) signal (fragment): bovine growth hormone polyadenylation signal
   4618..5206    +  rep_origin     ori: high-copy-number ColE1/pMB1/pBR322/pUC origin of replication
>Addgene plasmid #40039 | pEGFP-C1 hSlp4-a C2B | addgene full sequence | sequence record 257514 | Addgene NGS Result
CATGTTCTTTCCTGCGTTATCCCCTGATTCTGTGGATAACCGTATTACCGCCATGCATTAGTTATTAATA
GTAATCAATTACGGGGTCATTAGTTCATAGCCCATATATGGAGTTCCGCGTTACATAACTTACGGTAAAT
GGCCCGCCTGGCTGACCGCCCAACGACCCCCGCCCATTGACGTCAATAATGACGTATGTTCCCATAGTAA
CGCCAATAGGGACTTTCCATTGACGTCAATGGGTGGAGTATTTACGGTAAACTGCCCACTTGGCAGTACA
TCAAGTGTATCATATGCCAAGTACGCCCCCTATTGACGTCAATGACGGTAAATGGCCCGCCTGGCATTAT
GCCCAGTACATGACCTTATGGGACTTTCCTACTTGGCAGTACATCTACGTATTAGTCATCGCTATTACCA
TGGTGATGCGGTTTTGGCAGTACATCAATGGGCGTGGATAGCGGTTTGACTCACGGGGATTTCCAAGTCT
CCACCCCATTGACGTCAATGGGAGTTTGTTTTGGCACCAAAATCAACGGGACTTTCCAAAATGTCGTAAC
AACTCCGCCCCATTGACGCAAATGGGCGGTAGGCGTGTACGGTGGGAGGTCTATATAAGCAGAGCTGGTT
TAGTGAACCGTCAGATCCGCTAGCGCTACCGGTCGCCACCATGGTGAGCAAGGGCGAGGAGCTGTTCACC
GGGGTGGTGCCCATCCTGGTCGAGCTGGACGGCGACGTAAACGGCCACAAGTTCAGCGTGTCCGGCGAGG
GCGAGGGCGATGCCACCTACGGCAAGCTGACCCTGAAGTTCATCTGCACCACCGGCAAGCTGCCCGTGCC
CTGGCCCACCCTCGTGACCACCCTGACCTACGGCGTGCAGTGCTTCAGCCGCTACCCCGACCACATGAAG
CAGCACGACTTCTTCAAGTCCGCCATGCCCGAAGGCTACGTCCAGGAGCGCACCATCTTCTTCAAGGACG
ACGGCAACTACAAGACCCGCGCCGAGGTGAAGTTCGAGGGCGACACCCTGGTGAACCGCATCGAGCTGAA
GGGCATCGACTTCAAGGAGGACGGCAACATCCTGGGGCACAAGCTGGAGTACAACTACAACAGCCACAAC
GTCTATATCATGGCCGACAAGCAGAAGAACGGCATCAAGGTGAACTTCAAGATCCGCCACAACATCGAGG
ACGGCAGCGTGCAGCTCGCCGACCACTACCAGCAGAACACCCCCATCGGCGACGGCCCCGTGCTGCTGCC
CGACAACCACTACCTGAGCACCCAGTCCGCCCTGAGCAAAGACCCCAACGAGAAGCGCGATCACATGGTC
CTGCTGGAGTTCGTGACCGCCGCCGGGATCACTCTCGGCATGGACGAGCTGTACAAGTCCGGACTCAGAT
CTCGAGCTCAAGCTTCGAATTCTTCCCCGACTGGCTTGCCATCACACAAAGGCGAGTTGGTGGTTTCATT
GAAATACATCCCAGCCTCCAAAACCCCTGTTGGAGGTGACCGGAAAAAGAGTAAAGGTGGGGAAGGGGGA
GAGCTCCAGGTGTGGATCAAAGAAGCCAAGAACTTGACGGCTGCCAAAGCAGGAGGGACTTCAGACAGCT
TTGTCAAGGGATACCTCCTTCCCATGAGGAACAAGGCCAGTAAACGTAAAACTCCTGTGATGAAGAAGAC
CCTGAATCCTCACTACAACCATACATTTGTCTACAATGGTGTGAGGCTGGAAGATCTACAGCATATGTGC
CTGGAACTGACTGTGTGGGACCGGGAGCCCCTGGCCAGCAATGACTTCCTGGGAGGGGTCAGGCTGGGTG
TTGGCACTGGGATCAGTAATGGGGAAGTGGTGGACTGGATGGACTCGACTGGGGAAGAAGTGAGCCTGTG
GCAGAAGATGCGACAGTACCCAGGGTCTTGGGCAGAAGGGACTCTGCAGCTCCGTTCCTCAATGGCCAAG
CAGAAGCTGGGTTTATGAGGATCCACCGGATCTAGATAACTGATCATAATCAGCCATACCACATTTGTAG
AGGTTTTACTTGCTTTAAAAAACCTCCCACACCTCCCCCTGAACCTGAAACATAAAATGAATGCAATTGT
TGTTGTTAACTTGTTTATTGCAGCTTATAATGGTTACAAATAAAGCAATAGCATCACAAATTTCACAAAT
AAAGCATTTTTTTCACTGCATTCTAGTTGTGGTTTGTCCAAACTCATCAATGTATCTTAACGCGTAAATT
GTAAGCGTTAATATTTTGTTAAAATTCGCGTTAAATTTTTGTTAAATCAGCTCATTTTTTAACCAATAGG
CCGAAATCGGCAAAATCCCTTATAAATCAAAAGAATAGACCGAGATAGGGT
[37 nt withheld, positions 2362-2398]
AAAGAACGTGGACTCCAACGTCAAAGG
[49 nt withheld, positions 2426-2474]
T
[91 nt withheld, positions 2476-2566]
G
[124 nt withheld, positions 2568-2691]
CAGGTGGCACTTTTCGGGGAAATGTGCGCGGAACCCCTATTTGTTTATTTTTCTAAATACATTCAAATAT
GTATCCGCTCATGAGACAATAACCCTGATAAATGCTTCAATAATATTGAAAAAGGAAGAGTCCTGAGGCG
GAAAGAACCAGCTGTGGAATGTGTGTCAGTTAGGGTGTGGAAAGTCCCCAGGCTCCCCAGCAGGCAGAAG
TATGCAAAGCATGCATCTCAATTAGTCAGCAACCAGGTGTGGAAAGTCCCCAGGCTCCCCAGCAGGCAGA
AGTATGCAAAGCATGCATCTCAATTAGTCAGCAACCATAGTCCCGCCCCTAACTCCGCCCATCCCGCCCC
TAACTCCGCCCAGTTCCGCCCATTCTCCGCCCCATGGCTGACTAATTTTTTTTATTTATGCAGAGGCCGA
GGCCGCCTCGGCCTCTGAGCTATTCCAGAAGTAGTGAGGAGGCTTTTTTGGAGGCCTAGGCTTTTGCAAA
GATCGATCAAGAGACAGGATGAGGATCGTTTCGCATGATTGAACAAGATGGATTGCACGCAGGTTCTCCG
GCCGCTTGGGTGGAGAGGCTATTCGGCTATGACTGGGCACAACAGACAATCGGCTGCTCTGATGCCGCCG
TGTTCCGGCTGTCAGCGCAGGGGCGCCCGGTTCTTTTTGTCAAGACCGACCTGTCCGGTGCCCTGAATGA
ACTGCAAGACGAGGCAGCGCGGCTATCGTGGCTGGCCACGACGGGCGTTCCTTGCGCAGCTGTGCTCGAC
GTTGTCACTGAAGCGGGAAGGGACTGGCTGCTATTGGGCGAAGTGCCGGGGCAGGATCTCCTGTCATCTC
ACCTTGCTCCTGCCGAGAAAGTATCCATCATGGCTGATGCAATGCGGCGGCTGCATACGCTTGATCCGGC
TACCTGCCCATTCGACCACCAAGCGAAACATCGCATCGAGCGAGCACGTACTCGGATGGAAGCCGGTCTT
GTCGATCAGGATGATCTGGACGAAGAGCATCAGGGGCTCGCGCCAGCCGAACTGTTCGCCAGGCTCAAGG
CGAGCATGCCCGACGGCGAGGATCTCGTCGTGACCCATGGCGATGCCTGCTTGCCGAATATCATGGTGGA
AAATGGCCGCTTTTCTGGATTCATCGACTGTGGCCGGCTGGGTGTGGCGGACCGCTATCAGGACATAGCG
TTGGCTACCCGTGATATTGCTGAAGAGCTTGGCGGCGAATGGGCTGACCGCTTCCTCGTGCTTTACGGTA
TCGCCGCTCCCGATTCGCAGCGCATCGCCTTCTATCGCCTTCTTGACGAGTTCTTCTGAGCGGGACTCTG
GGGTTCGAAATGACCGACCAAGCGACGCCCAACCTGCCATCACGAGATTTCGATTCCACCGCCGCCTTCT
ATGAAAGGTTGGGCTTCGGAATCGTTTTCCGGGACGCCGGCTGGATGATCCTCCAGCGCGGGGATCTCAT
GCTGGAGTTCTTCGCCCACCCTAGGGGGAGGCTAACTGAAACACGGAAGGAGACAATACCGGAAGGAACC
CGCGCTATGACGGCAATAAAAAGACAGAATAAAACGCACGGTGTTGGGTCGTTTGTTCATAAACGCGGGG
TTCGGTCCCAGGGCTGGCACTCTGTCGATACCCCACCGAGACCCCATTGGGGCCAATACGCCCGCGTTTC
TTCCTTTTCCCCACCCCACCCCCCAAGTTCGGGTGAAGGCCCAGGGCTCGCAGCCAACGTCGGGGCGGCA
GGCCCTGCCATAGCCTCAGGTTACTCATATATACTTTAGATTGATTTAAAACTTCATTTTTAATTTAAAA
GGATCTAGGTGAAGATCCTTTTTGATAATCTCATGACCAAAATCCCTTAACGTGAGTTTTCGTTCCACTG
AGCGTCAGACCCCGTAGAAAAGATCAAAGGATCTTCTTGAGATCCTTTTTTTCTGCGCGTAATCTGCTGC
TTGCAAACAAAAAAACCACCGCTACCAGCGGTGGTTTGTTTGCCGGATCAAGAGCTACCAACTCTTTTTC
CGAAGGTAACTGGCTTCAGCAGAGCGCAGATACCAAATACTGTTCTTCTAGTGTAGCCGTAGTTAGGCCA
CCACTTCAAGAACTCTGTAGCACCGCCTACATACCTCGCTCTGCTAATCCTGTTACCAGTGGCTGCTGCC
AGTGGCGATAAGTCGTGTCTTACCGGGTTGGACTCAAGACGATAGTTACCGGATAAGGCGCAGCGGTCGG
GCTGAACGGGGGGTTCGTGCACACAGCCCAGCTTGGAGCGAACGACCTACACCGAACTGAGATACCTACA
GCGTGAGCTATGAGAAAGCGCCACGCTTCCCGAAGGGAGAAAGGCGGACAGGTATCCGGTAAGCGGCAGG
GTCGGAACAGGAGAGCGCACGAGGGAGCTTCCAGGGGGAAACGCCTGGTATCTTTATAGTCCTGTCGGGT
TTCGCCACCTCTGACTTGAGCGTCGATTTTTGTGATGCTCGTCAGGGGGGCGGAGCCTATGGAAAAACGC
CAGCAACGCGGCCTTTTTACGGTTCCTGGCCTTTTGCTGGCCTTTTGCTCA
