>Addgene plasmid #40039 | pEGFP-C1 hSlp4-a C2B | addgene partial sequence | sequence record 54516 | EGFP-C 5'-CATGGTCCTGCTGGAGTTCGTG-3'
TCCGGACTCAGATCTCGAGCTCAAGCTTCGAATTCTTCCCCGACTGGCTTGCCATCACACAAAGGCGAGT
TGGTGGTTTCATTGAAATACATCCCAGCCTCCAAAACCCCTGTTGGAGGTGACCGGAAAAAGAGTAAAGG
TGGGGAAGGGGGAGAGCTCCAGGTGTGGATCAAAGAAGCCAAGAACTTGACGGCTGCCAAAGCAGGAGGG
ACTTCAGACAGCTTTGTCAAGGGATACCTCCTTCCCATGAGGAACAAGGCCAGTAAACGTAAAACTCCTG
TGATGAAGAAGACCCTGAATCCTCACTACAACCATACATTTGTCTACAATGGTGTGAGGCTGGAAGATCT
ACAGCATATGTGCCTGGAACTGACTGTGTGGGACCGGGAGCCCCTGGCCAGCAATGACTTCCTGGGAGGG
GTCAGGCTGGGTGTTGGCACTGGGATCAGTAATGGGGAAGTGGTGGACTGGATGGACTCGACTGGGGAAG
AAGTGAGCCTGTGGCAGAAGATGCGACAGTACCCAGGGTCTTGGGCAGAAGGGACTCTGCAGCTCCGTTC
CTCAATGGCCAAGCAGAAGCTGGGTTTATGAGGATCCACCGGATCTAGATAACTGATCATAATCAGCCAT
ACCACATTTGTAGAGGTTTTACTTGCTTTAAAAAACCTCCCACACCTCCCCCTGAACCTGAAACATAAAA
TGAATGCAATTGTTGTTGTTAACTTGTTTATTGCAGCTTATAATGGTTACAAATAAAGCAATAGCATCAC
AAA
